>Addgene plasmid #63441 | pFusX4-32 | depositor partial sequence | sequence record 105400 | pFusX4_CTT
AGTCTTAAGCGTCTCCCCTGACCCCGGACCAAGTGGTGGCTATCGCCAGCCACGATGGCGGCAAGCAAGC
GCTCGAAACGGTGCAGCGGCTGTTGCCGGTGCTGTGCCAGGACCATGGCCTGACCCCGGACCAAGTGGTG
GCTATCGCCAGCAACGGTGGCGGCAAGCAAGCGCTCGAAACGGTGCAGCGGCTGTTGCCGGTGCTGTGCC
AGGACCATGGCCTGACCCCGGACCAAGTGGTGGCTATCGCCAGCAACGGTGGCGGCAAGCAAGCGCTCGA
AACGGTGCAGCGGCTGTTGCCGGTGCTGTGCCAGGACCATGGCCGAGACGTC
