>Addgene plasmid #63441 | pFusX4-32 | depositor partial sequence | sequence record 105401 | FusX4
CGTCTCCCCTGACCCCGGACCAAGTGGTGGCTATCGAGACCGGCGCCGCTACGGGCGCGTCCCATTCGCC
ATTCAGGCTGCGCAACTGTTGGGAAGGGCGATCGGTGCGGGCTCTTCGCTATTACGCCAGCTGGCGAAAG
GGGGATGTGCTGCAAGGCGATTAAGTTGGGAACGCCAGGGTTTTCCCAGTCACGACGTTGTAAAACGACG
GCCAGTGAGCGCGCGTAATCGACTCACTATAGGGCGAATTGGGTACCGGGCCCCCCCTCGAGGTCCTCCA
GCTTTTGTTCCCTTTAGTGAGGGTTAATTGCGCGCTTGGCGTAATCATGGTCATAGCTGTTTCCTGTGTG
AAATTGTTATCCGCTCACAATTCCACACAACATACGAGCCGGAAGCATAAAGTGTAAAGCCTGGGGTGCC
TAATGAGTGAGCTAACTCACATTAATTGCGTTGCGCTCACTGCCCGCTTTCCACCGGTGGTCTCTGGCGG
CAAGCAAGCGCTCGAAACGGTGCAGCGGCTGTTGCCGGTGCTGTGCCAGGACCATGGCCGAGACGTCTAG
ACCAGCCAGGACAGAAATGCCTCGACTTCGCTGCTACCCAAGGTTGCCGGGTGACGCACACCGTGGAAAC
GGATGAAGGCACGAACCCAGTGGACATAAGCCTGTTCGGTTCGTAAGCTGTAATGCAAGTAGCGTATGCG
CTCACGCAACTGGTCCAGAACCTTGACCGAACGCAGCGGTGGTAACGGCGCAGTGGCGGTTTTCATGGCT
TGTTATGACTGTTTTTTTGGGGTACAGTCTATGCCTCGGGCATCCAAGCAGCAAGCGCGTTACGCCGTGG
GTCGATGTTTGATGTTATGGAGCAGCAACGATGTTACGCAGCAGGGCAGTCGCCCTAAAACAAAGTTAAA
CATTATGAGGGAAGCGGTGATCGCCGAAGTATCGACTCAACTATCAGAGGTAGTTGGCGTCATCGAGCGC
CATCTCGAACCGACGTTGCTGGCCGTACATTTGTACGGCTCCGCAGTGGATGGCGGCCTGAAGCCACACA
GTGATATTGATTTGCTGGTTACGGTGACCGTAAGGCTTGATGAAACAACGCGGCGAGCTTTGATCAACGA
CCTTTTGGAAACTTCGGCTTCCCCTGGAGAGAGCGAGATTCTCCGCGCTGTAGAAGTCACCATTGTTGTG
CACGACGACATCATTCCGTGGCGTTATCCAGCTAAGCGCGAACTGCAATTTGGAGAATGGCAGCGCAATG
ACATTCTTGCAGGTATCTTCGAGCCAGCCACGATCGACATTGATCTGGCTATCTTGCTGACAAAAGCAAG
AGAACATAGCGTTGCCTTGGTAGGTCCAGCGGCGGAGGAACTCTTTGATCCGGTTCCTGAACAGGATCTA
TTTGAGGCGCTAAATGAAACCTTAACGCTATGGAACTCGCCGCCCGACTGGGCTGGCGATGAGCGAAATG
TAGTGCTTACGTTGTCCCGCATTTGGTACAGCGCAGTAACCGGCAAAATCGCGCCGAAGGATGTCGCTGC
CGACTGGGCAATGGAGCGCCTGCCGGCCCAGTATCAGCCCGTCATACTTGAAGCTAGACAGGCTTATCTT
GGACAAGAAGAAGATCGCTTGGCCTCGCGCGCAGATCAGTTGGAAGAATTTGTCCACTACGTGAAAGGCG
AGATCACCAAGGTAGTCGGCAAATAACCCTCGAGCCACCCATGACCAAAATCCCTTAACGTGAGTTACGC
GTCGTTCCACTGAGCGTCAGACCCCGTAGAAAAGATCAAAGGATCTTCTTGAGATCCTTTTTTTCTGCGC
GTAATCTGCTGCTTGCAAACAAAAAAACCACCGCTACCAGCGGTGGTTTGTTTGCCGGATCAAGAGCTAC
CAACTCTTTTTCCGAAGGTAACTGGCTTCAGCAGAGCGCAGATACCAAATACTGTCCTTCTAGTGTAGCC
GTAGTTAGGCCACCACTTCAAGAACTCTGTAGCACCGCCTACATACCTCGCTCTGCTAATCCTGTTACCA
GTGGCTGCTGCCAGTGGCGATAAGTCGTGTCTTACCGGGTTGGACTCAAGACGATAGTTACCGGATAAGG
CGCAGCGGTCGGGCTGAACGGGGGGTTCGTGCACACAGCCCAGCTTGGAGCGAACGACCTACACCGAACT
GAGATACCTACAGCGTGAGCATTGAGAAAGCGCCACGCTTCCCGAAGGGAGAAAGGCGGACAGGTATCCG
GTAAGCGGCAGGGTCGGAACAGGAGAGCGCACGAGGGAGCTTCCAGGGGGAAACGCCTGGTATCTTTATA
GTCCTGTCGGGTTTCGCCACCTCTGACTTGAGCGTCGATTTTTGTGATGCTCGTCAGGGGGGCGGAGCCT
ATGGAAAAACGCCAGCAACGCGGCCTTTTTACGGTTCCTGGCCTTTTGCTGGCCTTTTGCTCACATGTTC
TTTCCTGCGTTATCCCCTGATTCTGTGGATAACCGTATTACCGCCTTTGAGTGAGCTGATACCGCTCGCC
GCAGCCGAACGACCGAGCGCAGCGAGTCAGTGAGCGAGGAAGCGGAAGAGCGCCCAATACGCAAACCGCC
TCTCCCCGCGCGTTGGCCGATTCATTAATGCAGCTGGCACGACAGGTTTCCCGACTGGAAAGCGGGCAGT
GAGCGCAACGCAATTAATACGCGTACCGCTAGCCAGGAAGAGTTTGTAGAAACGCAAAAAGGCCATCCGT
CAGGATGGCCTTCTGCTTAGTTTGATGCCTGGCAGTTTATGGCGGGCGTCCTGCCCGCCACCCTCCGGGC
CGTTGCTTCACAACGTTCAAATCCGCTCCCGGCGGATTTGTCCTACTCAGGAGAGCGTTCACCGACAAAC
AACAGATAAAACGAAAGGCCCAGTCTTCCGACTGAGCCTTTCGTTTTATTTGATGCCTGGCAGTTCCCTA
CTCTCGCGTTAACGCTAGCATGGATGTTTTCCCAGTCACGACGTTGTAAAACGACGGCCAGTCTTAAG
