>Addgene plasmid #63441 | pFusX4-32 | addgene partial sequence | sequence record 116225 | pCR8_R1 5'-cgaaccgaacaggcttatgt-3'
GGTGTGCGTCACCCGGCAACCTTGGGTAGCAGCGAAGTCGAGGCATTTCTGTCCTGGCTGGTCTAGACGT
CTCGGCCATGGTCCTGGCACAGCACCGGCAACAGCCGCTGCACCGTTTCGAGCGCTTGCTTGCCGCCACC
GTTGCTGGCGATAGCCACCACTTGGTCCGGGGTCAGGCCATGGTCCTGGCACAGCACCGGCAACAGCCGC
TGCACCGTTTCGAGCGCTTGCTTGCCGCCACCGTTGCTGGCGATAGCCACCACTTGGTCCGGGGTCAGGC
CATGGTCCTGGCACAGCACCGGCAACAGCCGCTGCACCGTTTCGAGCGCTTGCTTGCCGCCATCGTGGCT
GGCGATAGCCACCACTTGGTCCGGGGTCAGGGGAGACGCTTAAGACTGGCCGTCGTTTTACAACGTCGTG
ACTGGGAAAACATCCATGCTAGCGTTAACGCGAGAGTAGGGAACTGCCAGGCATCAAATAAAACGAAAGG
CTCAGTCGGAAGACTGGGCCTTTCGTTTTATCTGTTGTTTGTCGGTGAACGCTCTCCTGAGTAGGACAAA
TCCGCCGGGAGCGGATTTGAACGTTGTGAAGCAACGGCCCGGAGGGTGGCGGGCAGGACGCCCGCCATAA
ACTGCCAGGCATCAAACTAAGCAGAAGGCCATCCTGACGGATGGCCTTTTTGCGTTTCTACAAACTCTTC
CTG
