[The description below was written by a language model from this plasmid's Addgene catalogue record.]
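Description:
pFusX4-32 is a library plasmid from the FusX system, a rapid one-step method for assembling TALE repeat arrays used in TALENs and related DNA-targeting proteins. It is built on the FusX4 backbone (about 3 kb without insert), is maintained as a high-copy plasmid in standard E. coli cloning strains, and is selected with spectinomycin. The record does not name the origin of replication or list any other backbone features, and no feature table is provided. The sequencing primer names suggest a pCR8-type backbone, but this is not stated outright.

The insert is a synthetic, pre-assembled trimer of TALE repeat modules carrying the repeat-variable diresidues HD, NG and NG. Under the standard TALE code, HD recognises cytosine and NG recognises thymine, so this unit specifies the triplet CTT, as its alternative name X4_CTT reflects. The trimer was cloned using BsaI sites that were destroyed in the process. According to the record, the plasmid supplies RVD positions 10 to 12 of the final array. It is therefore one member of a set of FusX4 plasmids that presumably covers the possible triplets for that position.

In use, a plasmid matching the desired target sequence is picked from each positional library and combined in a single assembly reaction to build a full-length TALE DNA-binding domain in a receiving vector. pFusX4-32 is chosen when the target site reads CTT at positions 10 to 12. It is a building block only: the record describes no promoter, nuclease domain or expression elements, so it is not an expression construct on its own.
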