Addgene plasmid #63441: pFusX4-32
Purpose: Encodes RVD positions 10-12 in TALEN assembly
Depositing lab: Stephen Ekker. Depositing organization: Mayo Foundation for Medical Education and Research. Publication: FusX: A rapid one-step TALE assembly system for genome science. Ma AC, McNulty MS, Tanya PL, Jarryd CM, Martinez-Galvez G, Argue DP, Lee HB, Urban MD, Bullard CE, Blackburn PR, Man TK, Clark KJ, Ekker SC. Hum Gene Ther. 2016 Jun;27(6):451-63. doi: 10.1089/hum.2015.172 PubMed 26854857.
Backbone
  Vector backbone: FusX4
  Backbone size w/o insert (bp): 3008
  Vector type: TALEN
Growth in bacteria
  Bacterial resistance: Spectinomycin, 50 μg/mL
  Growth temperature: 37°C
  Growth strain: DH5alpha
  Copy number: High Copy
Gene/Insert
  Gene/Insert name: HD NG NG (alt name: X4_CTT)
  Species: Synthetic
  Mutation: none
  Cloning method: Restriction Enzyme; 5′ cloning site BsaI (destroyed during cloning); 3′ cloning site BsaI (destroyed during cloning)
  Sequencing primers: 5′ pCR8_F1; 3′ pCR8_R1
Terms and licenses: Academic/Nonprofit Terms; Industry Terms: Not Available to Industry
How to cite: pFusX4-32 was a gift from Stephen Ekker (Addgene plasmid # 63441 ; http://n2t.net/addgene:63441 ; RRID:Addgene_63441)
